>Addgene plasmid | pDONR221-SLC20A2_STOP | analyzer sequence | sequence record 312310
CTTTCCTGCGTTATCCCCTGATTCTGTGGATAACCGTATTACCGCCTTTGAGTGAGCTGATACCGCTCGC
CGCAGCCGAACGACCGAGCGCAGCGAGTCAGTGAGCGAGGAAGCGGAAGAGCGCCCAATACGCAAACCGC
CTCTCCCCGCGCGTTGGCCGATTCATTAATGCAGCTGGCACGACAGGTTTCCCGACTGGAAAGCGGGCAG
TGAGCGCAACGCAATTAATACGCGTACCGCTAGCCAGGAAGAGTTTGTAGAAACGCAAAAAGGCCATCCG
TCAGGATGGCCTTCTGCTTAGTTTGATGCCTGGCAGTTTATGGCGGGCGTCCTGCCCGCCACCCTCCGGG
CCGTTGCTTCACAACGTTCAAATCCGCTCCCGGCGGATTTGTCCTACTCAGGAGAGCGTTCACCGACAAA
CAACAGATAAAACGAAAGGCCCAGTCTTCCGACTGAGCCTTTCGTTTTATTTGATGCCTGGCAGTTCCCT
ACTCTCGCGTTAACGCTAGCATGGATGTTTTCCCAGTCACGACGTTGTAAAACGACGGCCAGTCTTAAGC
TCGGGCCCCAAATAATGATTTTATTTTGACTGATAGTGACCTGTTCGTTGCAACACATTGATGAGCAATG
CTTTTTTATAATGCCAACTTTGTACAAAAAAGCAGGCTCCACCATGGCCATGGACGAGTATCTGTGGATG
GTCATCCTGGGCTTCATCATCGCCTTTATCCTGGCCTTCAGCGTGGGCGCCAACGATGTGGCCAATTCCT
TTGGCACCGCAGTGGGATCTGGAGTGGTGACACTGAGGCAGGCCTGCATCCTGGCCAGCATCTTCGAGAC
CACAGGATCCGTGCTGCTGGGAGCAAAAGTGGGAGAGACCATCCGCAAGGGCATCATCGACGTGAACCTG
TACAATGAGACCGTGGAGACACTGATGGCAGGAGAGGTGAGCGCCATGGTGGGATCCGCCGTGTGGCAGC
TGATCGCATCTTTTCTGCGGCTGCCCATCAGCGGCACCCACTGTATCGTGGGCTCTACAATCGGCTTCAG
CCTGGTGGCCATCGGCACAAAGGGCGTGCAGTGGATGGAGCTGGTGAAGATCGTGGCCTCTTGGTTCATC
AGCCCTCTGCTGTCCGGCTTCATGTCTGGCCTGCTGTTTGTGCTGATCCGGATCTTCATCCTGAAGAAGG
AGGACCCAGTGCCTAACGGACTGAGAGCCCTGCCAGTGTTTTATGCCGCCACCATCGCCATCAACGTGTT
CAGCATCATGTACACAGGAGCACCTGTGCTGGGACTGGTGCTGCCAATGTGGGCCATCGCCCTGATCTCT
TTTGGCGTGGCCCTGCTGTTCGCCTTCTTCGTGTGGCTGTTCGTGTGCCCCTGGATGCGGAGAAAGATCA
CCGGCAAGCTGCAGAAGGAGGGCGCCCTGTCCAGGGTGTCTGATGAGAGCCTGTCCAAGGTGCAGGAGGC
CGAGTCTCCAGTGTTCAAGGAGCTGCCAGGAGCAAAGGCAAACGACGATAGCACCATCCCTCTGACAGGA
GCAGCAGGAGAGACCCTGGGCACATCCGAGGGCACCAGCGCCGGATCCCACCCTAGGGCAGCATACGGAA
GAGCCCTGAGCATGACACACGGCTCTGTGAAGAGCCCAATCTCCAATGGCACCTTCGGCTTTGACGGCCA
CACACGCAGCGATGGCCACGTGTATCACACCGTGCACAAGGACTCCGGCCTGTACAAGGATCTGCTGCAC
AAGATCCACATCGACAGGGGACCAGAGGAGAAGCCTGCACAGGAGTCCAACTATCGCCTGCTGAGGCGCA
ACAATTCTTACACCTGCTATACAGCAGCAATCTGTGGACTGCCAGTGCACGCCACCTTCCGGGCAGCAGA
CAGCTCCGCCCCAGAGGATTCTGAGAAGCTGGTGGGCGACACAGTGTCTTACAGCAAGAAGAGGCTGCGC
TACGATAGCTATTCTAGCTACTGCAATGCAGTGGCAGAGGCAGAGATCGAGGCAGAGGAGGGCGGCGTGG
AGATGAAGCTGGCATCCGAGCTGGCAGACCCAGATCAGCCAAGAGAGGACCCAGCAGAGGAGGAGAAGGA
GGAGAAGGATGCCCCTGAGGTGCACCTGCTGTTCCACTTTCTGCAGGTGCTGACCGCATGCTTCGGAAGC
TTTGCCCACGGAGGCAACGACGTGAGCAATGCAATCGGACCACTGGTGGCCCTGTGGCTGATCTATAAGC
AGGGAGGAGTCACCCAGGAGGCAGCAACACCCGTGTGGCTGCTGTTTTACGGAGGAGTGGGAATCTGTAC
CGGACTGTGGGTGTGGGGCCGGAGAGTGATCCAGACAATGGGCAAGGACCTGACCCCTATCACACCATCC
TCTGGCTTTACCATCGAGCTGGCCAGCGCCTTCACAGTGGTCATCGCCTCCAACATCGGCCTGCCCGTGT
CTACCACACACTGTAAAGTGGGATCTGTGGTGGCAGTGGGATGGATCCGGAGCAGAAAGGCCGTGGATTG
GAGGCTGTTTCGCAATATCTTCGTGGCATGGTTTGTGACCGTGCCAGTGGCAGGACTGTTCTCCGCCGCC
GTGATGGCCCTGCTGATGTATGGCATCCTGCCTTACGTGTAAGACCCAGCTTTCTTGTACAAAGTTGGCA
TTATAAGAAAGCATTGCTTATCAATTTGTTGCAACGAACAGGTCACTATCAGTCAAAATAAAATCATTAT
TTGCCATCCAGCTGATATCCCCTATAGTGAGTCGTATTACATGGTCATAGCTGTTTCCTGGCAGCTCTGG
CCCGTGTCTCAAAATCTCTGATGTTACATTGCACAAGATAAAATAATATCATCATGAACAATAAAACTGT
CTGCTTACATAAACAGTAATACAAGGGGTGTTATGAGCCATATTCAACGGGAAACGTCGAGGCCGCGATT
AAATTCCAACATGGATGCTGATTTATATGGGTATAAATGGGCTCGCGATAATGTCGGGCAATCAGGTGCG
ACAATCTATCGCTTGTATGGGAAGCCCGATGCGCCAGAGTTGTTTCTGAAACATGGCAAAGGTAGCGTTG
CCAATGATGTTACAGATGAGATGGTCAGACTAAACTGGCTGACGGAATTTATGCCTCTTCCGACCATCAA
GCATTTTATCCGTACTCCTGATGATGCATGGTTACTCACCACTGCGATCCCCGGAAAAACAGCATTCCAG
GTATTAGAAGAATATCCTGATTCAGGTGAAAATATTGTTGATGCGCTGGCAGTGTTCCTGCGCCGGTTGC
ATTCGATTCCTGTTTGTAATTGTCCTTTTAACAGCGATCGCGTATTTCGTCTCGCTCAGGCGCAATCACG
AATGAATAACGGTTTGGTTGATGCGAGTGATTTTGATGACGAGCGTAATGGCTGGCCTGTTGAACAAGTC
TGGAAAGAAATGCATAAACTTTTGCCATTCTCACCGGATTCAGTCGTCACTCATGGTGATTTCTCACTTG
ATAACCTTATTTTTGACGAGGGGAAATTAATAGGTTGTATTGATGTTGGACGAGTCGGAATCGCAGACCG
ATACCAGGATCTTGCCATCCTATGGAACTGCCTCGGTGAGTTTTCTCCTTCATTACAGAAACGGCTTTTT
CAAAAATATGGTATTGATAATCCTGATATGAATAAATTGCAGTTTCATTTGATGCTCGATGAGTTTTTCT
AATCAGAATTGGTTAATTGGTTGTAACACTGGCAGAGCATTACGCTGACTTGACGGGACGGCGCAAGCTC
ATGACCAAAATCCCTTAACGTGAGTTACGCGTCGTTCCACTGAGCGTCAGACCCCGTAGAAAAGATCAAA
GGATCTTCTTGAGATCCTTTTTTTCTGCGCGTAATCTGCTGCTTGCAAACAAAAAAACCACCGCTACCAG
CGGTGGTTTGTTTGCCGGATCAAGAGCTACCAACTCTTTTTCCGAAGGTAACTGGCTTCAGCAGAGCGCA
GATACCAAATACTGTTCTTCTAGTGTAGCCGTAGTTAGGCCACCACTTCAAGAACTCTGTAGCACCGCCT
ACATACCTCGCTCTGCTAATCCTGTTACCAGTGGCTGCTGCCAGTGGCGATAAGTCGTGTCTTACCGGGT
TGGACTCAAGACGATAGTTACCGGATAAGGCGCAGCGGTCGGGCTGAACGGGGGGTTCGTGCACACAGCC
CAGCTTGGAGCGAACGACCTACACCGAACTGAGATACCTACAGCGTGAGCTATGAGAAAGCGCCACGCTT
CCCGAAGGGAGAAAGGCGGACAGGTATCCGGTAAGCGGCAGGGTCGGAACAGGAGAGCGCACGAGGGAGC
TTCCAGGGGGAAACGCCTGGTATCTTTATAGTCCTGTCGGGTTTCGCCACCTCTGACTTGAGCGTCGATT
TTTGTGATGCTCGTCAGGGGGGCGGAGCCTATGGAAAAACGCCAGCAACGCGGCCTTTTTACGGTTCCTG
GCCTTTTGCTGGCCTTTTGCTCACATGTT
Features (pLannotate 1.2.2; 10 found; start..end, strand, type, name):
    121..213     +  CDS            lacI (fragment): lac repressor; lacI; The lac repressor binds to the lac operator to inhibit transcription in E. coli. This inhibition can be relieved by adding lactose or isopropyl-β-D-thiogalactopyranoside (IPTG).
    268..295     -  terminator     rrnB T2 terminator: transcription terminator T2 from the E. coli rrnB gene
    427..470     +  terminator     rrnB T1 terminator: Escherichia coli rrnB; transcription terminator T1 from the E. coli rrnB gene
    517..553     -  CDS            lacZα (fragment): LacZα fragment of β-galactosidase; lacZ fragment
    569..668     +  protein_bind   attL1: mutant version of attL; recombination site for the Gateway® LR reaction LR Clonase™
    674..2629    +  CDS            SLC20A2: S20A2_HUMAN - Also known as GLVR2, PIT2. Experimental evidence at protein level: Swiss-Prot protein existence level 1. Sodium-phosphate symporter which seems to play a fundamental housekeeping role in phosphate transport by absorbing phosphate from interstitial fluid for normal cellular functions such as cellular metabolism, signal transduction, and nucleic acid and lipid synthesis. In vitro, sodium-dependent phosphate uptake is not significantly affected by acidic and alkaline conditions, however sodium-independent phosphate uptake occurs at acidic conditions. May play a role in extracellular
   2634..2733    -  protein_bind   attL2: mutant version of attL; recombination site for the Gateway® LR reaction LR Clonase™
   2751..2769    -  promoter       T7 promoter: promoter for bacteriophage T7 RNA polymerase
   2903..3712    +  CDS            KanR: aminoglycoside phosphotransferase; aph(3')-Ia; confers resistance to kanamycin in bacteria or G418 (Geneticin®) in eukaryotes
   3859..4447    +  rep_origin     ori: high-copy-number ColE1/pMB1/pBR322/pUC origin of replication
